Addgene plasmid #109162: pIDS-RESTmut full-length
Purpose: Encodes human full-length REST/NRSF C402S to be expressed in a baculovirus/insect cell expression system
Depositing lab: Monika Golas. Depositing organization: Aarhus University. Publication: Stepwise assembly of functional C-terminal REST/NRSF transcriptional repressor complexes as a drug target. Inui K, Zhao Z, Yuan J, Jayaprakash S, Le LTM, Drakulic S, Sander B, Golas MM. Protein Sci. 2017 May;26(5):997-1011. doi: 10.1002/pro.3142. Epub 2017 Mar 12. PubMed 28218430.
Backbone
  Vector backbone: pIDS
  Backbone manufacturer: Geneva Biotech
  Vector type: Insect Expression
Growth in bacteria
  Bacterial resistance: Spectinomycin, 50 μg/mL
  Growth temperature: 37°C
  Growth strain: Pir1
  Copy number: Unknown
Gene/Insert
  Gene/Insert name: human full-length REST/NRSF
  Species: H. sapiens (human)
  Insert size (bp): 3294
  Mutation: Cys402Ser
  Entrez Gene: REST (a.k.a. DFNA27, GINGF5, HGF5, NRSF, WT6, XBR)
  Promoter: p10
  Cloning method: Unknown
  Sequencing primers: 5′ p10; 3′ HSV_rev
Terms and licenses: Academic/Nonprofit Terms; Industry Terms: Not Available to Industry
How to cite: pIDS-RESTmut full-length was a gift from Monika Golas (Addgene plasmid # 109162 ; http://n2t.net/addgene:109162 ; RRID:Addgene_109162)
