[The description below was written by a language model from this plasmid's Addgene catalogue record and pLannotate feature annotations shown in this document.]
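Description:
pIDS-RESTmut full-length is an insect-cell expression plasmid built on the pIDS backbone, a small donor-type vector used with baculovirus expression systems. It replicates in bacteria from the R6K γ origin, which works only when the R6K initiator protein pi is supplied by the host; this explains the use of a pir-positive strain (Pir1) for propagation. Selection is by spectinomycin, conferred by the aadA aminoglycoside adenylyltransferase gene (annotated SmR). The short tnpA, integrase and gentamicin-resistance fragments flagged next to this marker appear to be non-functional remnants carried along with the resistance cassette rather than working genes.

The payload is the human transcriptional repressor REST (also called NRSF) as a full-length open reading frame of about 3.3 kb carrying a Cys402Ser substitution. It sits downstream of the baculovirus p10 promoter, a very late viral promoter that drives strong expression in infected insect cells, and is followed by the HSV thymidine kinase polyadenylation signal. No affinity tag or reporter is annotated or listed in the record. A single loxP site lies next to the origin; in vectors of this design it allows Cre-mediated fusion of the donor to a loxP-bearing acceptor plasmid, so that several expression cassettes can be combined before transfer into a baculoviral genome. The conditional origin helps select against unfused donor in ordinary strains.

The stated purpose is production of the mutant full-length REST protein in a baculovirus/insect cell system. The two sequence records (depositor-supplied, partially verified, and repository NGS) differ by only two nucleotides in length and give the same feature layout.
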