Features (pLannotate 1.2.2; 9 found; start..end, strand, type, name):
     16..125     +  promoter       p10 promoter: baculovirus promoter for expression in insect cells
    160..3450    +  CDS            REST: REST_HUMAN - Also known as NRSF, XBR. Experimental evidence at protein level: Swiss-Prot protein existence level 1. [Isoform 3]: Binds to the 3' region of the neuron-restrictive silencer element (NRSE), with lower affinity than full-length REST isoform 1 (By similarity). Exhibits weaker repressor activity compared to isoform 1 (PubMed:11779185). May negatively regulate the repressor activity of isoform 1 by binding to isoform 1, thereby preventing its binding to NRSE and leading to derepression of target genes (PubMed:11779185). However, in another study, does not appear to be implicated in re
   3548..3596    +  polyA_signal   HSV TK poly(A) signal: herpes simplex virus thymidine kinase polyadenylation signal (Cole and Stacy, 1985)
   3798..3831    -  protein_bind   loxP: Cre-mediated recombination occurs in the 8-bp core sequence (GCATACAT). Cre recombinase
   3833..4189    +  rep_origin     R6K γ ori: γ replication origin from E. coli plasmid R6K; requires the R6K initiator protein pi for replication
   4196..4309    +  CDS            tnpA (fragment): TN5P_ECOLX - Also known as tnp. Experimental evidence at protein level: Swiss-Prot protein existence level 1. Mediates transposition of transposon Tn5 by a 'cut and paste' mechanism. First, the monomeric transposase binds the 19 bp inverted DNA repeats flanking the transposon. Then, dimerization of the DNA- bound transposase creates a synaptic DNA complex. After nicking of the first DNA strand, excision of the transposon proceeds through a series of intermediates. The transposase then mediates the insertion of the transposon at a new site by strand transfer. The activity of the wild- type tran
   4423..4503    -  CDS            int (fragment): INT2_ECOLX - Protein inferred from homology: Swiss-Prot protein existence level 3. Putative integrase believed to be involved in the insertion of antibiotic resistance genes into plasmids and transposons. From Escherichia coli.
   4589..4645    +  CDS            GmR (fragment): gentamycin acetyltransferase; aacC1; confers resistance to gentamycin
   4652..5443    +  CDS            SmR: aminoglycoside adenylyltransferase (Murphy, 1985); aadA; confers resistance to spectinomycin and streptomycin
>Addgene plasmid #109162 | pIDS-RESTmut full-length | depositor full sequence | sequence record 205884 | Plasmid sequence partially verified by sequencing
CGATACTAGTATACGGACCTTTAATTCAACCCAACACAATATATTATAGTTAAATAAGAATTATTATCAA
ATCATTTGTATATTAATTAAAATACTATACTGTAAATTACATTTTATTTACAATCACTCGACGAAGACTT
GATCACCCGGGATCTCGAGATGGCCACCCAGGTAATGGGGCAGTCTTCTGGAGGAGGAGGGCTGTTTACC
AGCAGTGGCAACATTGGAATGGCCCTGCCTAACGACATGTATGACTTGCATGACCTTTCCAAAGCTGAAC
TGGCCGCACCTCAGCTTATTATGCTGGCAAATGTGGCCTTAACTGGGGAAGTAAATGGCAGCTGCTGTGA
TTACCTGGTCGGTGAAGAAAGACAGATGGCAGAACTGATGCCGGTTGGGGATAACAACTTTTCAGATAGT
GAAGAAGGAGAAGGACTTGAAGAGTCTGCTGATATAAAAGGTGAACCTCATGGACTGGAAAACATGGAAC
TGAGAAGTTTGGAACTCAGCGTCGTAGAACCTCAGCCTGTATTTGAGGCATCAGGTGCTCCAGATATTTA
CAGTTCAAATAAAGATCTTCCCCCTGAAACACCTGGAGCGGAGGACAAAGGCAAGAGCTCGAAGACCAAA
CCCTTTCGCTGTAAGCCATGCCAATATGAAGCAGAATCTGAAGAACAGTTTGTGCATCACATCAGAGTTC
ACAGTGCTAAGAAATTTTTTGTGGAAGAGAGTGCAGAGAAGCAGGCAAAAGCCAGGGAATCTGGCTCTTC
CACTGCAGAAGAGGGAGATTTCTCCAAGGGCCCCATTCGCTGTGACCGCTGCGGCTACAATACTAATCGA
TATGATCACTATACAGCACACCTGAAACACCACACCAGAGCTGGGGATAATGAGCGAGTCTACAAGTGTA
TCATTTGCACATACACAACAGTGAGCGAGTATCACTGGAGGAAACATTTAAGAAACCATTTTCCAAGGAA
AGTATACACATGTGGAAAATGCAACTATTTTTCAGACAGAAAAAACAATTATGTTCAGCATGTTAGAACT
CATACAGGAGAACGCCCATATAAATGTGAACTTTGTCCTTACTCAAGTTCTCAGAAGACTCATCTAACTA
GACATATGCGTACTCATTCAGGTGAGAAGCCATTTAAATGTGATCAGTGCAGTTATGTGGCCTCTAATCA
ACATGAAGTAACCCGCCATGCAAGACAGGTTCACAATGGGCCTAAACCTCTTAATTGCCCACACTGTGAT
TACAAAACAGCAGATAGAAGCAACTTCAAAAAACATGTAGAGCTACATGTGAACCCACGGCAGTTCAATT
GCCCTGTATGTGACTATGCAGCTTCCAAGAAGAGCAATCTACAGTATCACTTCAAATCTAAGCATCCTAC
TTGTCCTAATAAAACAATGGATGTCTCAAAAGTGAAACTAAAGAAAACCAAAAAACGAGAGGCTGACTTG
CCTGATAATATTACCAATGAAAAAACAGAAATAGAACAAACAAAAATAAAAGGGGATGTGGCTGGAAAGA
AAAATGAAAAGTCCGTCAAAGCAGAGAAAAGAGATGTCTCAAAAGAGAAAAAGCCTTCTAATAATGTGTC
AGTGATCCAGGTGACTACCAGAACTCGAAAATCAGTAACAGAGGTGAAAGAGATGGATGTGCATACAGGA
AGCAATTCAGAAAAATTCAGTAAAACTAAGAAAAGCAAAAGGAAGCTGGAAGTTGACAGCCATTCTTTAC
ATGGTCCTGTGAATGATGAGGAATCTTCAACAAAAAAGAAAAAGAAGGTAGAAAGCAAATCCAAAAATAA
TAGTCAGGAAGTGCCAAAGGGTGACAGCAAAGTGGAGGAGAATAAAAAGCAAAATACTTGCATGAAAAAA
AGTACAAAGAAGAAAACTCTGAAAAATAAATCAAGTAAGAAAAGCAGTAAGCCTCCTCAGAAGGAACCTG
TTGAGAAGGGATCTGCTCAGATGGACCCTCCTCAGATGGGGCCTGCTCCCACAGAGGCGGTTCAGAAGGG
GCCCATTCAGGTGGAGCCGCCACCTCCCATGGAGCATGCTCAGATGGAGGGTGCCCAGATACGGCCTGCT
CCTGACGAGCCTGTTCAGATGGAGGTGGTTCAGGAGGGGCCTGCTCAGAAGGAGCTGCTGCCTCCCGTGG
AGCCTGCTCAGATGGTGGGTGCCCAAATTGTACTTGCTCACATGGAGCTGCCTCCTCCCATGGAGACTGC
TCAGACGGAGGTTGCCCAAATGGGGCCTGCTCCCATGGAACCTGCTCAGATGGAGGTTGCCCAGGTAGAA
TCTGCTCCCATGCAGGTGGTCCAGAAGGAGCCTGTTCAGATGGAGCTGTCTCCTCCCATGGAGGTGGTCC
AGAAGGAGCCTGTTCAGATAGAGCTGTCTCCTCCCATGGAGGTGGTCCAGAAGGAACCTGTTAAGATAGA
GCTGTCTCCTCCCATAGAGGTGGTCCAGAAGGAGCCTGTTCAGATGGAGTTGTCTCCTCCCATGGGGGTG
GTTCAGAAGGAGCCTGCTCAGAGGGAGCCACCTCCTCCCAGAGAGCCTCCCCTTCACATGGAGCCAATTT
CCAAAAAGCCTCCTCTCCGAAAAGATAAAAAGGAAAAGTCTAACATGCAGAGTGAAAGGGCACGGAAGGA
GCAAGTCCTTATTGAAGTTGGCTTAGTGCCTGTTAAAGATAGCTGGCTTCTAAAGGAAAGTGTAAGCACA
GAGGATCTCTCACCACCATCACCACCACTGCCAAAGGAAAATTTAAGAGAAGAGGCATCAGGAGACCAAA
AATTACTCAACACAGGTGAAGGAAATAAAGAAGCCCCTCTTCAGAAAGTAGGAGCAGAAGAGGCAGATGA
GAGCCTACCTGGTCTTGCTGCTAATATCAACGAATCTACCCATATTTCATCCTCTGGACAAAACTTGAAT
ACGCCAGAGGGTGAAACTTTAAATGGTAAACATCAGACTGACAGTATAGTTTGTGAAATGAAAATGGACA
CTGATCAGAACACAAGAGAGAATCTCACTGGTATAAATTCAACAGTTGAAGAACCAGTTTCACCAATGCT
TCCCCCTTCAGCAGTAGAAGAACGTGAAGCAGTGTCCAAAACTGCACTGGCATCACCTCCTGCTACAATG
GCAGCAAATGAGTCTCAGGAAATTGATGAAGATGAAGGCATCCACAGCCATGAAGGAAGTGACCTAAGTG
ACAACATGTCAGAGGGTAGTGATGATTCTGGATTGCATGGGGCTCGGCCAGTTCCACAAGAATCTAGCAG
AAAAAATGCAAAGGAAGCGTTGGCAGTCAAAGCGGCTAAGGGAGATTTTGTTTGTATCTTCTGTGATCGT
TCTTTCAGAAAGGGAAAAGATTACAGCAAACACCTCAATCGCCATTTGGTTAATGTGTACTATCTTGAAG
AAGCAGCTCAAGGGCAGGAGTAAGCTAGCAGCTGATGCATAGCATGCGGTACCGGGAGATGGGGGAGGCT
AACTGAAACACGGAAGGAGACAATACCGGAAGGAACCCGCGCTATGACGGCAATAAAAAGACAGAATAAA
ACGCACGGGTGTTGGGTCGTTTGTTCATAAACGCGGGGTTCGGTCCCAGGGCTGGCACTCTGTCGATACC
CCACCGAGACCCCATTGGGACCAATACGCCCGCGTTTCTTCCTTTTCCCCACCCCAACCCCCAAGTTCGG
GTGAAGGCCCAGGGCTCGCAGCCAACGTCGGGGCGGCAAGCCCTGCCATAGCCACTACGGGTACGTTTAA
ACCCATGTGCCTGGCAGATAACTTCGTATAATGTATGCTATACGAAGTTATGGTACGTACTAAGCTCTCA
TGTTTCACGTACTAAGCTCTCATGTTTAACGTACTAAGCTCTCATGTTTAACGAACTAAACCCTCATGGC
TAACGTACTAAGCTCTCATGGCTAACGTACTAAGCTCTCATGTTTCACGTACTAAGCTCTCATGTTTGAA
CAATAAAATTAATATAAATCAGCAACTTAAATAGCCTCTAAGGTTTTAAGTTTTATAAGAAAAAAAAGAA
TATATAAGGCTTTTAAAGCTTTTAAGGTTTAACGGTTGTGGACAACAAGCCAGGGATGTAACGCACTGAG
AAGCCCTTAGAGCCTCTCAAAGCAATTTTGAGTGACACAGGAACACTTAACGGCTGACATAATTCAGCTT
CACGCTGCCGCAAGCACTCAGGGCGCAAGGGCTGCTAAAGGAAGCGGAACACGTAGAAAGCCAGTCCGCA
GAAACGGTGCTGACCCCGGATGAATGTCAGCTGGGAGGCAGAATAAATGATCATATCGTCAATTATTACC
TCCACGGGGAGAGCCTGAGCAAACTGGCCTCAGGCATTTGAGAAGCACACGGTCACACTGCTTCCGGTAG
TCAATAAACCGGTAAGTAGCGTATGCGCTCACGCAACTGGTCCAGAACCTTGACCGAACGCAGCGGTGGT
AACGGCGCAGTGGCGGTTTTCATGGCTTGTTATGACTGTTTTTTTGGGGTACAGTCTATGCCTCGGGCAT
CCAAGCAGCAAGCGCGTTACGCCGTGGGTCGATGTTTGATGTTATGGAGCAGCAACGATGTTACGCAGCA
GGGCAGTCGCCCTAAAACAAAGTTAAACATCATGAGGGAAGCGGTGATCGCCGAAGTATCGACTCAACTA
TCAGAGGTAGTTGGCGTCATCGAGCGCCATCTCGAACCGACGTTGCTGGCCGTACATTTGTACGGCTCCG
CAGTGGATGGCGGCCTGAAGCCACACAGTGATATTGATTTGCTGGTTACGGTGACCGTAAGGCTTGATGA
AACAACGCGGCGAGCTTTGATCAACGACCTTTTGGAAACTTCGGCTTCCCCTGGAGAGAGCGAGATTCTC
CGCGCTGTAGAAGTCACCATTGTTGTGCACGACGACATCATTCCGTGGCGTTATCCAGCTAAGCGCGAAC
TGCAATTTGGAGAATGGCAGCGCAATGACATTCTTGCAGGTATCTTCGAGCCAGCCACGATCGACATTGA
TCTGGCTATCTTGCTGACAAAAGCAAGAGAACATAGCGTTGCCTTGGTAGGTCCAGCGGCGGAGGAACTC
TTTGATCCGGTTCCTGAACAGGATCTATTTGAGGCGCTAAATGAAACCTTAACGCTATGGAACTCGCCGC
CCGACTGGGCTGGCGATGAGCGAAATGTAGTGCTTACGTTGTCCCGCATTTGGTACAGCGCAGTAACCGG
CAAAATCGCGCCGAAGGATGTCGCTGCCGACTGGGCAATGGAGCGCCTGCCGGCCCAGTATCAGCCCGTC
ATACTTGAAGCTAGACAGGCTTATCTTGGACAAGAAGAAGATCGCTTGGCCTCGCGCGCAGATCAGTTGG
AAGAATTTGTCCACTACGTGAAAGGCGAGATCACCAAGGTAGTCGGCAAATAATGTCTAACAATTCGTTC
AAGCCGACGGATCTATGTCGGGTGCGGAGAAAGAGGTAATGAAATGGCACCTAGGTAT
