Features (pLannotate 1.2.2; 9 found; start..end, strand, type, name):
     16..125     +  promoter       p10 promoter: baculovirus promoter for expression in insect cells
    160..3450    +  CDS            REST: REST_HUMAN - Also known as NRSF, XBR. Experimental evidence at protein level: Swiss-Prot protein existence level 1. [Isoform 3]: Binds to the 3' region of the neuron-restrictive silencer element (NRSE), with lower affinity than full-length REST isoform 1 (By similarity). Exhibits weaker repressor activity compared to isoform 1 (PubMed:11779185). May negatively regulate the repressor activity of isoform 1 by binding to isoform 1, thereby preventing its binding to NRSE and leading to derepression of target genes (PubMed:11779185). However, in another study, does not appear to be implicated in re
   3548..3596    +  polyA_signal   HSV TK poly(A) signal: herpes simplex virus thymidine kinase polyadenylation signal (Cole and Stacy, 1985)
   3798..3831    -  protein_bind   loxP: Cre-mediated recombination occurs in the 8-bp core sequence (GCATACAT). Cre recombinase
   3833..4189    +  rep_origin     R6K γ ori: γ replication origin from E. coli plasmid R6K; requires the R6K initiator protein pi for replication
   4198..4311    +  CDS            tnpA (fragment): TN5P_ECOLX - Also known as tnp. Experimental evidence at protein level: Swiss-Prot protein existence level 1. Mediates transposition of transposon Tn5 by a 'cut and paste' mechanism. First, the monomeric transposase binds the 19 bp inverted DNA repeats flanking the transposon. Then, dimerization of the DNA- bound transposase creates a synaptic DNA complex. After nicking of the first DNA strand, excision of the transposon proceeds through a series of intermediates. The transposase then mediates the insertion of the transposon at a new site by strand transfer. The activity of the wild- type tran
   4425..4505    -  CDS            int (fragment): INT2_ECOLX - Protein inferred from homology: Swiss-Prot protein existence level 3. Putative integrase believed to be involved in the insertion of antibiotic resistance genes into plasmids and transposons. From Escherichia coli.
   4591..4647    +  CDS            GmR (fragment): gentamycin acetyltransferase; aacC1; confers resistance to gentamycin
   4654..5445    +  CDS            SmR: aminoglycoside adenylyltransferase (Murphy, 1985); aadA; confers resistance to spectinomycin and streptomycin
>Addgene plasmid #109162 | pIDS-RESTmut full-length | addgene full sequence | sequence record 233818 | Addgene NGS Result
CGATACTAGTATACGGACCTTTAATTCAACCCAACACAATATATTATAGTTAAATAAGAATTATTATCAA
ATCATTTGTATATTAATTAAAATACTATACTGTAAATTACATTTTATTTACAATCACTCGACGAAGACTT
GATCACCCGGGATCTCGAGATGGCCACCCAGGTAATGGGGCAGTCTTCTGGAGGAGGAGGGCTGTTTACC
AGCAGTGGCAACATTGGAATGGCCCTGCCTAACGACATGTATGACTTGCATGACCTTTCCAAAGCTGAAC
TGGCCGCACCTCAGCTTATTATGCTGGCAAATGTGGCCTTAACTGGGGAAGTAAATGGCAGCTGCTGTGA
TTACCTGGTCGGTGAAGAAAGACAGATGGCAGAACTGATGCCGGTTGGGGATAACAACTTTTCAGATAGT
GAAGAAGGAGAAGGACTTGAAGAGTCTGCTGATATAAAAGGTGAACCTCATGGACTGGAAAACATGGAAC
TGAGAAGTTTGGAACTCAGCGTCGTAGAACCTCAGCCTGTATTTGAGGCATCAGGTGCTCCAGATATTTA
CAGTTCAAATAAAGATCTTCCCCCTGAAACACCTGGAGCGGAGGACAAAGGCAAGAGCTCGAAGACCAAA
CCCTTTCGCTGTAAGCCATGCCAATATGAAGCAGAATCTGAAGAACAGTTTGTGCATCACATCAGAGTTC
ACAGTGCTAAGAAATTTTTTGTGGAAGAGAGTGCAGAGAAGCAGGCAAAAGCCAGGGAATCTGGCTCTTC
CACTGCAGAAGAGGGAGATTTCTCCAAGGGCCCCATTCGCTGTGACCGCTGCGGCTACAATACTAATCGA
TATGATCACTATACAGCACACCTGAAACACCACACCAGAGCTGGGGATAATGAGCGAGTCTACAAGTGTA
TCATTTGCACATACACAACAGTGAGCGAGTATCACTGGAGGAAACATTTAAGAAACCATTTTCCAAGGAA
AGTATACACATGTGGAAAATGCAACTATTTTTCAGACAGAAAAAACAATTATGTTCAGCATGTTAGAACT
CATACAGGAGAACGCCCATATAAATGTGAACTTTGTCCTTACTCAAGTTCTCAGAAGACTCATCTAACTA
GACATATGCGTACTCATTCAGGTGAGAAGCCATTTAAATGTGATCAGTGCAGTTATGTGGCCTCTAATCA
ACATGAAGTAACCCGCCATGCAAGACAGGTTCACAATGGGCCTAAACCTCTTAATTGCCCACACTGTGAT
TACAAAACAGCAGATAGAAGCAACTTCAAAAAACATGTAGAGCTACATGTGAACCCACGGCAGTTCAATT
GCCCTGTATGTGACTATGCAGCTTCCAAGAAGAGCAATCTACAGTATCACTTCAAATCTAAGCATCCTAC
TTGTCCTAATAAAACAATGGATGTCTCAAAAGTGAAACTAAAGAAAACCAAAAAACGAGAGGCTGACTTG
CCTGATAATATTACCAATGAAAAAACAGAAATAGAACAAACAAAAATAAAAGGGGATGTGGCTGGAAAGA
AAAATGAAAAGTCCGTCAAAGCAGAGAAAAGAGATGTCTCAAAAGAGAAAAAGCCTTCTAATAATGTGTC
AGTGATCCAGGTGACTACCAGAACTCGAAAATCAGTAACAGAGGTGAAAGAGATGGATGTGCATACAGGA
AGCAATTCAGAAAAATTCAGTAAAACTAAGAAAAGCAAAAGGAAGCTGGAAGTTGACAGCCATTCTTTAC
ATGGTCCTGTGAATGATGAGGAATCTTCAACAAAAAAGAAAAAGAAGGTAGAAAGCAAATCCAAAAATAA
TAGTCAGGAAGTGCCAAAGGGTGACAGCAAAGTGGAGGAGAATAAAAAGCAAAATACTTGCATGAAAAAA
AGTACAAAGAAGAAAACTCTGAAAAATAAATCAAGTAAGAAAAGCAGTAAGCCTCCTCAGAAGGAACCTG
TTGAGAAGGGATCTGCTCAGATGGACCCTCCTCAGATGGGGCCTGCTCCCACAGAGGCGGTTCAGAAGGG
GCCCATTCAGGTGGAGCCGCCACCTCCCATGGAGCATGCTCAGATGGAGGGTGCCCAGATACGGCCTGCT
CCTGACGAGCCTGTTCAGATGGAGGTGGTTCAGGAGGGGCCTGCTCAGAAGGAGCTGCTGCCTCCCGTGG
AGCCTGCTCAGATGGTGGGTGCCCAAATTGTACTTGCTCACATGGAGCTGCCTCCTCCCATGGAGACTGC
TCAGACGGAGGTTGCCCAAATGGGGCCTGCTCCCATGGAACCTGCTCAGATGGAGGTTGCCCAGGTAGAA
TCTGCTCCCATGCAGGTGGTCCAGAAGGAGCCTGTTCAGATGGAGCTGTCTCCTCCCATGGAGGTGGTCC
AGAAGGAGCCTGTTCAGATAGAGCTGTCTCCTCCCATGGAGGTGGTCCAGAAGGAACCTGTTAAGATAGA
GCTGTCTCCTCCCATAGAGGTGGTCCAGAAGGAGCCTGTTCAGATGGAGTTGTCTCCTCCCATGGGGGTG
GTTCAGAAGGAGCCTGCTCAGAGGGAGCCACCTCCTCCCAGAGAGCCTCCCCTTCACATGGAGCCAATTT
CCAAAAAGCCTCCTCTCCGAAAAGATAAAAAGGAAAAGTCTAACATGCAGAGTGAAAGGGCACGGAAGGA
GCAAGTCCTTATTGAAGTTGGCTTAGTGCCTGTTAAAGATAGCTGGCTTCTAAAGGAAAGTGTAAGCACA
GAGGATCTCTCACCACCATCACCACCACTGCCAAAGGAAAATTTAAGAGAAGAGGCATCAGGAGACCAAA
AATTACTCAACACAGGTGAAGGAAATAAAGAAGCCCCTCTTCAGAAAGTAGGAGCAGAAGAGGCAGATGA
GAGCCTACCTGGTCTTGCTGCTAATATCAACGAATCTACCCATATTTCATCCTCTGGACAAAACTTGAAT
ACGCCAGAGGGTGAAACTTTAAATGGTAAACATCAGACTGACAGTATAGTTTGTGAAATGAAAATGGACA
CTGATCAGAACACAAGAGAGAATCTCACTGGTATAAATTCAACAGTTGAAGAACCAGTTTCACCAATGCT
TCCCCCTTCAGCAGTAGAAGAACGTGAAGCAGTGTCCAAAACTGCACTGGCATCACCTCCTGCTACAATG
GCAGCAAATGAGTCTCAGGAAATTGATGAAGATGAAGGCATCCACAGCCATGAAGGAAGTGACCTAAGTG
ACAACATGTCAGAGGGTAGTGATGATTCTGGATTGCATGGGGCTCGGCCAGTTCCACAAGAATCTAGCAG
AAAAAATGCAAAGGAAGCGTTGGCAGTCAAAGCGGCTAAGGGAGATTTTGTTTGTATCTTCTGTGATCGT
TCTTTCAGAAAGGGAAAAGATTACAGCAAACACCTCAATCGCCATTTGGTTAATGTGTACTATCTTGAAG
AAGCAGCTCAAGGGCAGGAGTAAGCTAGCAGCTGATGCATAGCATGCGGTACCGGGAGATGGGGGAGGCT
AACTGAAACACGGAAGGAGACAATACCGGAAGGAACCCGCGCTATGACGGCAATAAAAAGACAGAATAAA
ACGCACGGGTGTTGGGTCGTTTGTTCATAAACGCGGGGTTCGGTCCCAGGGCTGGCACTCTGTCGATACC
CCACCGAGACCCCATTGGGACCAATACGCCCGCGTTTCTTCCTTTTCCCCACCCCAACCCCCAAGTTCGG
GTGAAGGCCCAGGGCTCGCAGCCAACGTCGGGGCGGCAAGCCCTGCCATAGCCACTACGGGTACGTTTAA
ACCCATGTGCCTGGCAGATAACTTCGTATAATGTATGCTATACGAAGTTATGGTACGTACTAAGCTCTCA
TGTTTCACGTACTAAGCTCTCATGTTTAACGTACTAAGCTCTCATGTTTAACGAACTAAACCCTCATGGC
TAACGTACTAAGCTCTCATGGCTAACGTACTAAGCTCTCATGTTTCACGTACTAAGCTCTCATGTTTGAA
CAATAAAATTAATATAAATCAGCAACTTAAATAGCCTCTAAGGTTTTAAGTTTTATAAGAAAAAAAAGAA
TATATAAGGCTTTTAAAGCTTTTAAGGTTTAACGGTTGTGGACAACAAGCCAGGGATGTAACGCACTGAG
AAGCCCTTAGAGCCTCTCAAAGCAATTTTGAGTGACACAGGAACACTTAACGGCTGACATGGGAATTAGC
TTCACGCTGCCGCAAGCACTCAGGGCGCAAGGGCTGCTAAAGGAAGCGGAACACGTAGAAAGCCAGTCCG
CAGAAACGGTGCTGACCCCGGATGAATGTCAGCTGGGAGGCAGAATAAATGATCATATCGTCAATTATTA
CCTCCACGGGGAGAGCCTGAGCAAACTGGCCTCAGGCATTTGAGAAGCACACGGTCACACTGCTTCCGGT
AGTCAATAAACCGGTAAGTAGCGTATGCGCTCACGCAACTGGTCCAGAACCTTGACCGAACGCAGCGGTG
GTAACGGCGCAGTGGCGGTTTTCATGGCTTGTTATGACTGTTTTTTTGGGGTACAGTCTATGCCTCGGGC
ATCCAAGCAGCAAGCGCGTTACGCCGTGGGTCGATGTTTGATGTTATGGAGCAGCAACGATGTTACGCAG
CAGGGCAGTCGCCCTAAAACAAAGTTAAACATCATGAGGGAAGCGGTGATCGCCGAAGTATCGACTCAAC
TATCAGAGGTAGTTGGCGTCATCGAGCGCCATCTCGAACCGACGTTGCTGGCCGTACATTTGTACGGCTC
CGCAGTGGATGGCGGCCTGAAGCCACACAGTGATATTGATTTGCTGGTTACGGTGACCGTAAGGCTTGAT
GAAACAACGCGGCGAGCTTTGATCAACGACCTTTTGGAAACTTCGGCTTCCCCTGGAGAGAGCGAGATTC
TCCGCGCTGTAGAAGTCACCATTGTTGTGCACGACGACATCATTCCGTGGCGTTATCCAGCTAAGCGCGA
ACTGCAATTTGGAGAATGGCAGCGCAATGACATTCTTGCAGGTATCTTCGAGCCAGCCACGATCGACATT
GATCTGGCTATCTTGCTGACAAAAGCAAGAGAACATAGCGTTGCCTTGGTAGGTCCAGCGGCGGAGGAAC
TCTTTGATCCGGTTCCTGAACAGGATCTATTTGAGGCGCTAAATGAAACCTTAACGCTATGGAACTCGCC
GCCCGACTGGGCTGGCGATGAGCGAAATGTAGTGCTTACGTTGTCCCGCATTTGGTACAGCGCAGTAACC
GGCAAAATCGCGCCGAAGGATGTCGCTGCCGACTGGGCAATGGAGCGCCTGCCGGCCCAGTATCAGCCCG
TCATACTTGAAGCTAGACAGGCTTATCTTGGACAAGAAGAAGATCGCTTGGCCTCGCGCGCAGATCAGTT
GGAAGAATTTGTCCACTACGTGAAAGGCGAGATCACCAAGGTAGTCGGCAAATAATGTCTAACAATTCGT
TCAAGCCGACGGATCTATGTCGGGTGCGGAGAAAGAGGTAATGAAATGGCACCTAGGTAT
